Addgene plasmid #160990: pGST-pol1-N1-2A2
Purpose: Express a fragment of yeast pol1 protein
Depositing lab: Zhiguo Zhang. Depositing organization: Columbia University. Publication: DNA polymerase alpha interacts with H3-H4 and facilitates the transfer of parental histones to lagging strands. Li Z, Hua X, Serra-Cardona A, Xu X, Gan S, Zhou H, Yang WS, Chen CL, Xu RM, Zhang Z. Sci Adv. 2020 Aug 26;6(35):eabb5820. doi: 10.1126/sciadv.abb5820. eCollection 2020 Aug. PubMed 32923642.
Backbone
  Vector backbone: pGST-parallel
  Vector type: Bacterial Expression
Growth in bacteria
  Bacterial resistance: Ampicillin, 100 μg/mL
  Growth temperature: 37°C
  Growth strain: DH5alpha
  Copy number: High Copy
Gene/Insert
  Gene/Insert name: pol1
  Species: S. cerevisiae (budding yeast)
  Insert size (bp): 330
  Mutation: F58A/D62A
  Tag / fusion protein: GST (N terminal on backbone)
  Cloning method: Restriction Enzyme; 5′ cloning site Unknown (unknown if destroyed)
Terms and licenses: Academic/Nonprofit Terms; Industry Terms: Not Available to Industry
How to cite: pGST-pol1-N1-2A2 was a gift from Zhiguo Zhang (Addgene plasmid # 160990 ; http://n2t.net/addgene:160990 ; RRID:Addgene_160990)
