[The description below was written by a language model from this plasmid's Addgene catalogue record and pLannotate feature annotations shown in this document.]
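Description:
pGST-pol1-N1-2A2 is a bacterial expression plasmid built on the pGST-parallel backbone for producing a short N-terminal fragment of the Saccharomyces cerevisiae Pol1 protein, the catalytic subunit of DNA polymerase alpha, as a GST fusion in E. coli. The sequenced plasmid is 5,371 nt. It replicates from a high-copy ColE1/pMB1-type origin and is selected with ampicillin through the β-lactamase (AmpR) gene and its own promoter. Short annotated fragments of an RSF origin, the pBR322 bom region, rop and yciV, along with a lac promoter/lacZα segment, appear to be backbone remnants rather than functional parts of the expression design.

Expression is driven by the strong hybrid tac promoter followed by a lac operator. The plasmid also carries lacI with its promoter, so the lac repressor holds transcription off until it is relieved by IPTG. The open reading frame begins with Schistosoma japonicum glutathione S-transferase, followed by a TEV protease recognition site and then the Pol1 fragment. This allows glutathione-affinity purification or pull-down of the fusion, with the option of removing the tag by TEV cleavage. The catalogue lists the insert as 330 bp, whereas the annotated POL1 match spans slightly more, about 366 bp. The fragment carries two alanine substitutions, F58A and D62A. The record gives no functional rationale for these mutations, although the associated publication concerns the interaction of DNA polymerase alpha with histones H3-H4 and the transfer of parental histones to lagging strands. The construct is therefore plausibly a mutant counterpart for in vitro binding studies of this Pol1 region. The cloning sites used are not recorded.
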