Features (pLannotate 1.2.2; 19 found; start..end, strand, type, name):
     48..181     +  rep_origin     RSF ori (fragment): Plasmids containing the RSF 1030 origin of replication can be propagated in E. coli cells that contain additional plasmids with compatible origins.
    186..237     -  misc_feature   bom (fragment): basis of mobility region from pBR322
    244..321     +  promoter       lacI promoter: lacI
    322..1404    +  CDS            lacI: lac repressor; lacI; The lac repressor binds to the lac operator to inhibit transcription in E. coli. This inhibition can be relieved by adding lactose or isopropyl-β-D-thiogalactopyranoside (IPTG).
   1417..1438    +  protein_bind   CAP binding site: CAP binding activates transcription in the presence of cAMP. E. coli catabolite activator protein
   1453..1483    +  promoter       lac promoter: promoter for the E. coli lac operon
   1491..1507    +  protein_bind   lac operator: The lac repressor binds to the lac operator to inhibit transcription in E. coli. This inhibition can be relieved by adding lactose or isopropyl-β-D-thiogalactopyranoside (IPTG). lac repressor encoded by lacI
   1527..1700    +  CDS            lacZα: LacZα fragment of β-galactosidase; lacZ fragment
   1964..2080    -  CDS            yciV (fragment): RNAAM_ECOLI - Also known as trpH From Escherichia coli (strain K12).
   2156..2184    +  promoter       tac promoter: strong E. coli promoter; hybrid between the trp and lac UV5 promoters
   2192..2208    +  protein_bind   lac operator: The lac repressor binds to the lac operator to inhibit transcription in E. coli. This inhibition can be relieved by adding lactose or isopropyl-β-D-thiogalactopyranoside (IPTG). lac repressor encoded by lacI
   2231..2884    +  CDS            GST26_SCHJA: Experimental evidence at protein level: Swiss-Prot protein existence level 1. GST isoenzymes appear to play a central role in the parasite detoxification system. Other functions are also suspected including a role in increasing the solubility of haematin in the parasite gut. From Schistosoma japonicum (Blood fluke).
   2897..2917    +  CDS            TEV site: tobacco etch virus (TEV) protease recognition and cleavage site
   2930..3295    +  CDS            POL1 (fragment): DPOA_YEAST - Also known as CDC17. Experimental evidence at protein level: Swiss-Prot protein existence level 1. Catalytic component of DNA polymerase alpha, which in complex with DNA primase (DNA polymerase alpha:primase) constitutes a replicative polymerase (PubMed:10898792, PubMed:22119860, PubMed:31488849). POL1 has a role in promoting telomere replication during interaction with CDC13 (PubMed:10898792). From Saccharomyces cerevisiae (strain ATCC 204508 / S288c) (Baker's yeast).
   3361..3400    +  CDS            rop (fragment): Rop protein, which maintains plasmids at low copy number; rop
   3502..3542    +  misc_feature   bom (fragment): basis of mobility region from pBR322
   3647..3751    +  promoter       AmpR promoter: bla
   3752..4612    +  CDS            AmpR: β-lactamase; bla; confers resistance to ampicillin, carbenicillin, and related antibiotics
   4783..5371    +  rep_origin     ori: high-copy-number ColE1/pMB1/pBR322/pUC origin of replication
>Addgene plasmid #160990 | pGST-pol1-N1-2A2 | addgene full sequence | sequence record 317849 | Addgene NGS Result
AACGCCAGCAACGCGGCCTTTTTACGGTTCCTGGCCTTTTGCTGGCCTTTTGCTCACATGTTCTTTCCTG
CGTTATCCCCTGATTCTGTGGATAACCGTATTACCGCCTTTGAGTGAGCTGATACCGCTCGCCGCAGCCG
AACGACCGAGCGCAGCGAGTCAGTGAGCGAGGAAGCGGAAGAGCGCCTGATGCGGTATTTTCTCCTTACG
CATCTGTGCGGTATTTCACACCGCATAAATTCCGACACCATCGAATGGCGCAAAACCTTTCGCGGTATGG
CATGATAGCGCCCGGAAGAGAGTCAATTCAGGGTGGTGAATGTGAAACCAGTAACGTTATACGATGTCGC
AGAGTATGCCGGTGTCTCTTATCAGACCGTTTCCCGCGTGGTGAACCAGGCCAGCCACGTTTCTGCGAAA
ACGCGGGAAAAAGTGGAAGCGGCGATGGCGGAGCTGAATTACATTCCCAACCGCGTGGCACAACAACTGG
CGGGCAAACAGTCGTTGCTGATTGGCGTTGCCACCTCCAGTCTGGCCCTGCACGCGCCGTCGCAAATTGT
CGCGGCGATTAAATCTCGCGCCGATCAACTGGGTGCCAGCGTGGTGGTGTCGATGGTAGAACGAAGCGGC
GTCGAAGCCTGTAAAGCGGCGGTGCACAATCTTCTCGCGCAACGCGTCAGTGGGCTGATCATTAACTATC
CGCTGGATGACCAGGATGCCATTGCTGTGGAAGCTGCCTGCACTAATGTTCCGGCGTTATTTCTTGATGT
CTCTGACCAGACACCCATCAACAGTATTATTTTCTCCCATGAAGACGGTACGCGACTGGGCGTGGAGCAT
CTGGTCGCATTGGGTCACCAGCAAATCGCGCTGTTAGCGGGCCCATTAAGTTCTGTCTCGGCGCGTCTGC
GTCTGGCTGGCTGGCATAAATATCTCACTCGCAATCAAATTCAGCCGATAGCGGAACGGGAAGGCGACTG
GAGTGCCATGTCCGGTTTTCAACAAACCATGCAAATGCTGAATGAGGGCATCGTTCCCACTGCGATGCTG
GTTGCCAACGATCAGATGGCGCTGGGCGCAATGCGCGCCATTACCGAGTCCGGGCTGCGCGTTGGTGCGG
ATATCTCGGTAGTGGGATACGACGATACCGAAGACAGCTCATGTTATATCCCGCCGTTAACCACCATCAA
ACAGGATTTTCGCCTGCTGGGGCAAACCAGCGTGGACCGCTTGCTGCAACTCTCTCAGGGCCAGGCGGTG
AAGGGCAATCAGCTGTTGCCCGTCTCACTGGTGAAAAGAAAAACCACCCTGGCGCCCAATACGCAAACCG
CCTCTCCCCGCGCGTTGGCCGATTCATTAATGCAGCTGGCACGACAGGTTTCCCGACTGGAAAGCGGGCA
GTGAGCGCAACGCAATTAATGTAAGTTAGCTCACTCATTAGGCACCCCAGGCTTTACACTTTATGCTTCC
GGCTCGTATGTTGTGTGGAATTGTGAGCGGATAACAATTTCACACAGGAAACAGCTATGACCATGATTAC
GGATTCACTGGCCGTCGTTTTACAACGTCGTGACTGGGAAAACCCTGGCGTTACCCAACTTAATCGCCTT
GCAGCACATCCCCCTTTCGCCAGCTGGCGTAATAGCGAAGAGGCCCGCACCGATCGCCCTTCCCAACAGT
TGCGCAGCCTGAATGGCGAATGGCGCTTTGCCTGGTTTCCGGCACCAGAAGCGGTGCCGGAAAGCTGGCT
GGAGTGCGATCTTCCTGAGGCCGATACTGTCGTCGTCCCCTCAAACTGGCAGATGCACGGTTACGATGCG
CCCATCTACACCAACGTGACCTATCCCATTACGGTCAATCCGCCGTTTGTTCCCACGGAGAATCCGACGG
GTTGTTACTCGCTCACATTTAATGTTGATGAAAGCTGGCTACAGGAAGGCCAGACGCGAATTATTTTTGA
TGGCGTTGGAATTAGCTTATCGACTGCACGGTGCACCAATGCTTCTGGCGTCAGGCAGCCATCGGAAGCT
GTGGTATGGCTGTGCAGGTCGTAAATCACTGCATAATTCGTGTCGCTCAAGGCGCACTCCCGTTCTGGAT
AATGTTTTTTGCGCCGACATCATAACGGTTCTGGCAAATATTCTGAAATGAGCTGTTGACAATTAATCAT
CGGCTCGTATAATGTGTGGAATTGTGAGCGGATAACAATTTCACACAGGAAACAGTATTCATGTCCCCTA
TACTAGGTTATTGGAAAATTAAGGGCCTTGTGCAACCCACTCGACTTCTTTTGGAATATCTTGAAGAAAA
ATATGAAGAGCATTTGTATGAGCGCGATGAAGGTGATAAATGGCGAAACAAAAAGTTTGAATTGGGTTTG
GAGTTTCCCAATCTTCCTTATTATATTGATGGTGATGTTAAATTAACACAGTCTATGGCCATCATACGTT
ATATAGCTGACAAGCACAACATGTTGGGTGGTTGTCCAAAAGAGCGTGCAGAGATTTCAATGCTTGAAGG
AGCGGTTTTGGATATTAGATACGGTGTTTCGAGAATTGCATATAGTAAAGACTTTGAAACTCTCAAAGTT
GATTTTCTTAGCAAGCTACCTGAAATGCTGAAAATGTTCGAAGATCGTTTATGTCATAAAACATATTTAA
ATGGTGATCATGTAACCCATCCTGACTTCATGTTGTATGACGCTCTTGATGTTGTTTTATACATGGACCC
AATGTGCCTGGATGCGTTCCCAAAATTAGTTTGTTTTAAAAAACGTATTGAAGCTATCCCACAAATTGAT
AAGTACTTGAAATCCAGCAAGTATATAGCATGGCCTTTGCAGGGCTGGCAAGCCACGTTTGGTGGTGGCG
ACCATCCTCCAAAAATCGATACGACCGAAAACCTGTATTTTCAGGGCGCCATGGATCCCATGTCTTCTAA
AAGTGAAAAATTAGAAAAATTGAGAAAGCTGCAAGCCGCTCGAAATGGTACATCCATCGATGATTACGAA
GGTGACGAATCAGATGGTGACAGAATATACGACGAAATCGACGAAAAAGAATACAGGGCCAGAAAGCGCC
AGGAATTGCTGCATGACGATGCTGTAGTTGACGCCGATGGTGTAGGCTACGTCGATCGTGGTGTCGAAGA
AGATTGGAGGGAAGTTGATAACAGTTCAAGTGATGAAGACACTGGAAACCTTGCTAGCAAGGATTCTAAA
AGGAAGAAGAATATAAAAAGGGAGAAAGACCACCAGATTTGAGGAATTCAAAGGCCTACGTCGACGAGCT
CAACTAGTGCGGCCGCTTTCGAATCTAGAGCCTGCAGTCTCGAGCGGCCGCATCGTGACTGACTGACGAT
CTGCCTCGCGCGTTTCGGTGATGACGGTGAAAACCTCTGACACATGCAGCTCCCGGAGACGGTCACAGCT
TGTCTGTAAGCGGATGCCGGGAGCAGACAAGCCCGTCAGGGCGCGTCAGCGGGTGTTGGCGGGTGTCGGG
GCGCAGCCATGACCCAGTCACGTAGCGATAGCGGAGTGTATAATTCTTGAAGACGAAAGGGCCTCGTGAT
ACGCCTATTTTTATAGGTTAATGTCATGATAATAATGGTTTCTTAGACGTCAGGTGGCACTTTTCGGGGA
AATGTGCGCGGAACCCCTATTTGTTTATTTTTCTAAATACATTCAAATATGTATCCGCTCATGAGACAAT
AACCCTGATAAATGCTTCAATAATATTGAAAAAGGAAGAGTATGAGTATTCAACATTTCCGTGTCGCCCT
TATTCCCTTTTTTGCGGCATTTTGCCTTCCTGTTTTTGCTCACCCAGAAACGCTGGTGAAAGTAAAAGAT
GCTGAAGATCAGTTGGGTGCACGAGTGGGTTACATCGAACTGGATCTCAACAGCGGTAAGATCCTTGAGA
GTTTTCGCCCCGAAGAACGTTTTCCAATGATGAGCACTTTTAAAGTTCTGCTATGTGGCGCGGTATTATC
CCGTGTTGACGCCGGGCAAGAGCAACTCGGTCGCCGCATACACTATTCTCAGAATGACTTGGTTGAGTAC
TCACCAGTCACAGAAAAGCATCTTACGGATGGCATGACAGTAAGAGAATTATGCAGTGCTGCCATAACCA
TGAGTGATAACACTGCGGCCAACTTACTTCTGACAACGATCGGAGGACCGAAGGAGCTAACCGCTTTTTT
GCACAACATGGGGGATCATGTAACTCGCCTTGATCGTTGGGAACCGGAGCTGAATGAAGCCATACCAAAC
GACGAGCGTGACACCACGATGCCTGCAGCAATGGCAACAACGTTGCGCAAACTATTAACTGGCGAACTAC
TTACTCTAGCTTCCCGGCAACAATTAATAGACTGGATGGAGGCGGATAAAGTTGCAGGACCACTTCTGCG
CTCGGCCCTTCCGGCTGGCTGGTTTATTGCTGATAAATCTGGAGCCGGTGAGCGTGGGTCTCGCGGTATC
ATTGCAGCACTGGGGCCAGATGGTAAGCCCTCCCGTATCGTAGTTATCTACACGACGGGGAGTCAGGCAA
CTATGGATGAACGAAATAGACAGATCGCTGAGATAGGTGCCTCACTGATTAAGCATTGGTAACTGTCAGA
CCAAGTTTACTCATATATACTTTAGATTGATTTAAAACTTCATTTTTAATTTAAAAGGATCTAGGTGAAG
ATCCTTTTTGATAATCTCATGACCAAAATCCCTTAACGTGAGTTTTCGTTCCACTGAGCGTCAGACCCCG
TAGAAAAGATCAAAGGATCTTCTTGAGATCCTTTTTTTCTGCGCGTAATCTGCTGCTTGCAAACAAAAAA
ACCACCGCTACCAGCGGTGGTTTGTTTGCCGGATCAAGAGCTACCAACTCTTTTTCCGAAGGTAACTGGC
TTCAGCAGAGCGCAGATACCAAATACTGTCCTTCTAGTGTAGCCGTAGTTAGGCCACCACTTCAAGAACT
CTGTAGCACCGCCTACATACCTCGCTCTGCTAATCCTGTTACCAGTGGCTGCTGCCAGTGGCGATAAGTC
GTGTCTTACCGGGTTGGACTCAAGACGATAGTTACCGGATAAGGCGCAGCGGTCGGGCTGAACGGGGGGT
TCGTGCACACAGCCCAGCTTGGAGCGAACGACCTACACCGAACTGAGATACCTACAGCGTGAGCTATGAG
AAAGCGCCACGCTTCCCGAAGGGAGAAAGGCGGACAGGTATCCGGTAAGCGGCAGGGTCGGAACAGGAGA
GCGCACGAGGGAGCTTCCAGGGGGAAACGCCTGGTATCTTTATAGTCCTGTCGGGTTTCGCCACCTCTGA
CTTGAGCGTCGATTTTTGTGATGCTCGTCAGGGGGGCGGAGCCTATGGAAA
