>Addgene plasmid #160990 | pGST-pol1-N1-2A2 | depositor partial sequence | sequence record 311898 | pGST-pol1-N1-2A2 sequence 1098 bps
NNNNNNNNNNNNNCGTTTGGTGGTGGCGNCCATCCTCCNAAAATCGATACGACCGAAAACCTGTATTTTC
AGGGCGCCATGGATCCGGGATCCCATGTCTTCTAAAAGTGAAAAATTAGAAAAATTGAGAAAGCTGCAAG
CCGCTCGAAATGGTACATCCATCGATGATTACGAAGGTGACGAATCAGATGGTGACAGAATATACGACGA
AATCGACGAAAAAGAATACAGGGCCAGAAAGCGCCAGGAATTGCTGCATGACGATGCTGTAGTTGACGCC
GATGGTGTAGGCTACGTCGATCGTGGTGTCGAAGAAGATTGGAGGGAAGTTGATAACAGTTCAAGTGATG
AAGACACTGGAAACCTTGCTAGCAAGGATTCTAAAAGGAAGAAGAATATAAAAAGGGAGAAAGACCACCA
GATTTGAGGAATTCAAAGGCCTACGTCGACGAGCTCAACTAGTGCGGCCGCTTTCGAATCTAGAGCCTGC
AGTCTCGAGCGGCCGCATCGTGACTGACTGACGATCTGCCTCGCGCGTTTCGGTGATGACGGTGAAAACC
TCTGACACATGCAGCTCCCGGAGACGGTCACAGCTTGTCTGTAAGCGGATGCCGGGAGCAGACAAGCCCG
TCAGGGCGCGTCAGCGGGTGTTGGCGGGTGTCGGGGCGCAGCCATGACCCAGTCACGTAGCGATAGCGGA
GTGTATAATTCTTGAAGACGAAAGGGCCTCGTGATACGCCTATTTTTATAGGTTAATGTCATGATAATAA
TGGTTTCTTAGACGTCAGGTGGCACTTTTCGGGGAAATGTGCGCGGAACCCCTATTTGTTTATTTTTCTA
AATACATTCAAATATGTATCCGCTCATGAGACAATAACCCTGATAAATGCTTCAATAATATTGAAAAAGG
AAGAGTATGAGTATTCAACATTTCCGTGTCGCCCTTATTCCCTTTTTTGCGGCATTTTGCCTTCCTGTTT
TTGCTCACCCAGAAACGCTGGTGAAAGTAAAAGATGCTGAAGATCAGTTGGTGCCCCNAAGTGGGTTACA
TCGAACTGGATCTCAACAGCGGNAAGAATCCTTGAAANGTTTTTGGCC
